>Addgene plasmid #223673 | hSyn1-DIO-mCherry-CAAX | addgene full sequence | sequence record 442750 | Addgene NGS Result
CTGCGCGCTCGCTCGCTCACTGAGGCCGCCCGGGCAAAGCCCGGGCGTCGGGCGACCTTTGGTCGCCCGG
CCTCAGTGAGCGAGCGAGCGCGCAGAGAGGGAGTGGCCAACTCCATCACTAGGGGTTCCTTCTAGACAAC
TTTGTATAGAAAAGTTGCTGCAGAGGGCCCTGCGTATGAGTGCAAGTGGGTTTTAGGACCAGGATGAGGC
GGGGTGGGGGTGCCTACCTGACGACCGACCCCGACCCACTGGACAAGCACCCAACCCCCATTCCCCAAAT
TGCGCATCCCCTATCAGAGAGGGGGAGGGGAAACAGGATGCGGCGAGGCGCGTGCGCACTGCCAGCTTCA
GCACCGCGGACAGTGCCTTCGCCCCCGCCTGGCGGCGCGCGCCACCGCCGCCTCAGCACTGAAGGCGCGC
TGACGTCACTCGCCGGTCCCCCGCAAACTCCCCTTCCCGGCCACCTTGGTCGCGTCCGCGCCGCCGCCGG
CCCAGCCGGACCGCACCACGCGAGGCGCGAGATAGGGGGGCACGGGCGCGACCATCTGCGCTGCGGCGCC
GGCGACTCAGCGCTGCCTCAGTCTGCGGTGGGCAGCGGAGGAGTCGTGTCGTGCCTGAGAGCGCAGCAAG
TTTGTACAAAAAAGCAGGCTATAACTTCGTATAGGATACTTTATACGAAGTTATCCTCGAGTACCGGTCA
CGCGTACGCAAGCTTGATAACTTCGTATAGCATACATTATACGAAGTTATCCTAGGGCCACCTTACAGGA
TGATGCAGCACTTGTACAGCTCGTCCATGCCGCCGGTGGAGTGGCGGCCCTCGGCGCGTTCGTACTGTTC
CACGATGGTGTAGTCCTCGTTGTGGGAGGTGATGTCCAACTTGATGTTGACGTTGTAGGCGCCGGGCAGC
TGCACGGGCTTCTTGGCCTTGTAGGTGGTCTTGACCTCAGCGTCGTAGTGGCCGCCGTCCTTCAGCTTCA
GCCTCTGCTTGATCTCGCCCTTCAGGGCGCCGTCCTCGGGGTACATCCGCTCGGAGGAGGCCTCCCAGCC
CATGGTCTTCTTCTGCATTACGGGGCCGTCGGAGGGGAAGTTGGTGCCGCGCAGCTTCACCTTGTAGATG
AACTCGCCGTCCTGCAGGGAGGAGTCCTGGGTCACGGTCACCACGCCGCCGTCCTCGAAGTTCATCACGC
GCTCCCACTTGAAGCCCTCGGGGAAGGACAGCTTCAAGTAGTCGGGGATGTCGGCGGGGTGCTTCACGTA
GGCCTTGGAGCCGTACATGAACTGAGGGGACAGGATGTCCCAGGCGAAGGGCAGGGGGCCACCCTTGGTC
ACCTTCAGCTTGGCGGTCTGGGTGCCCTCGTAGGGGCGGCCCTCGCCCTCGCCCTCGATCTCGAACTCGT
GGCCGTTCACGGAGCCCTCCATGTGCACCTTGAAGCGCATGAACTCCTTGATGATGGCCATGTTATCCTC
CTCGCCCTTGCTCACCATGGTGGCTCTAGAATAACTTCGTATAAAGTATCCTATACGAAGTTATAGGTAC
CTGAGCTCAACATCGATAGCACTAGTATAACTTCGTATAATGTATGCTATACGAAGTTATACCCAGCTTT
CTTGTACAAAGTGGGAATTCCGATAATCAACCTCTGGATTACAAAATTTGTGAAAGATTGACTGGTATTC
TTAACTATGTTGCTCCTTTTACGCTATGTGGATACGCTGCTTTAATGCCTTTGTATCATGCTATTGCTTC
CCGTATGGCTTTCATTTTCTCCTCCTTGTATAAATCCTGGTTGCTGTCTCTTTATGAGGAGTTGTGGCCC
GTTGTCAGGCAACGTGGCGTGGTGTGCACTGTGTTTGCTGACGCAACCCCCACTGGTTGGGGCATTGCCA
CCACCTGTCAGCTCCTTTCCGGGACTTTCGCTTTCCCCCTCCCTATTGCCACGGCGGAACTCATCGCCGC
CTGCCTTGCCCGCTGCTGGACAGGGGCTCGGCTGTTGGGCACTGACAATTCCGTGGTGTTGTCGGGGAAG
CTGACGTCCTTTCCATGGCTGCTCGCCTGTGTTGCCACCTGGATTCTGCGCGGGACGTCCTTCTGCTACG
TCCCTTCGGCCCTCAATCCAGCGGACCTTCCTTCCCGCGGCCTGCTGCCGGCTCTGCGGCCTCTTCCGCG
TCTTCGCCTTCGCCCTCAGACGAGTCGGATCTCCCTTTGGGCCGCCTCCCCGCATCGGGAATTCCTAGAG
CTCGCTGATCAGCCTCGACTGTGCCTTCTAGTTGCCAGCCATCTGTTGTTTGCCCCTCCCCCGTGCCTTC
CTTGACCCTGGAAGGTGCCACTCCCACTGTCCTTTCCTAATAAAATGAGGAAATTGCATCGCATTGTCTG
AGTAGGTGTCATTCTATTCTGGGGGGTGGGGTGGGGCAGGACAGCAAGGGGGAGGATTGGGAAGAGAATA
GCAGGCATGCTGGGGAGGGCCGCAGGAACCCCTAGTGATGGAGTTGGCCACTCCCTCTCTGCGCGCTCGC
TCGCTCACTGAGGCCGGGCGACCAAAGGTCGCCCGACGCCCGGGCTTTGCCCGGGCGGCCTCAGTGAGCG
AGCGAGCGCGCAGCTGCCTGCAGGGGCGCCTGATGCGGTATTTTCTCCTTACGCATCTGTGCGGTATTTC
ACACCGCATA
[95 nt withheld, positions 2671-2765]
T
[46 nt withheld, positions 2767-2812]
C
[141 nt withheld, positions 2814-2954]
CCTTTGACGTTGGAGTCCACGTTCTTT
[37 nt withheld, positions 2982-3018]
ACTCTATCTCGGGCTATTCTTTTGATTTATAAGGGATTTTGCCGATTTCGGTCTATTGGTTAAAAAATGA
GCTGATTTAACAAAAATTTAACGCGAATTTTAACAAAATATTAACGTTTACAATTTTATGGTGCACTCTC
AGTACAATCTGCTCTGATGCCGCATAGTTAAGCCAGCCCCGACACCCGCCAACACCCGCTGACGCGCCCT
GACGGGCTTGTCTGCTCCCGGCATCCGCTTACAGACAAGCTGTGACCGTCTCCGGGAGCTGCATGTGTCA
GAGGTTTTCACCGTCATCACCGAAACGCGCGAGACGAAAGGGCCTCGTGATACGCCTATTTTTATAGGTT
AATGTCATGATAATAATGGTTTCTTAGACGTCAGGTGGCACTTTTCGGGGAAATGTGCGCGGAACCCCTA
TTTGTTTATTTTTCTAAATACATTCAAATATGTATCCGCTCATGAGACAATAACCCTGATAAATGCTTCA
ATAATATTGAAAAAGGAAGAGTATGAGTATTCAACATTTCCGTGTCGCCCTTATTCCCTTTTTTGCGGCA
TTTTGCCTTCCTGTTTTTGCTCACCCAGAAACGCTGGTGAAAGTAAAAGATGCTGAAGATCAGTTGGGTG
CACGAGTGGGTTACATCGAACTGGATCTCAACAGCGGTAAGATCCTTGAGAGTTTTCGCCCCGAAGAACG
TTTTCCAATGATGAGCACTTTTAAAGTTCTGCTATGTGGCGCGGTATTATCCCGTATTGACGCCGGGCAA
GAGCAACTCGGTCGCCGCATACACTATTCTCAGAATGACTTGGTTGAGTACTCACCAGTCACAGAAAAGC
ATCTTACGGATGGCATGACAGTAAGAGAATTATGCAGTGCTGCCATAACCATGAGTGATAACACTGCGGC
CAACTTACTTCTGACAACGATCGGAGGACCGAAGGAGCTAACCGCTTTTTTGCACAACATGGGGGATCAT
GTAACTCGCCTTGATCGTTGGGAACCGGAGCTGAATGAAGCCATACCAAACGACGAGCGTGACACCACGA
TGCCTGTAGCAATGGCAACAACGTTGCGCAAACTATTAACTGGCGAACTACTTACTCTAGCTTCCCGGCA
ACAATTAATAGACTGGATGGAGGCGGATAAAGTTGCAGGACCACTTCTGCGCTCGGCCCTTCCGGCTGGC
TGGTTTATTGCTGATAAATCTGGAGCCGGTGAGCGTGGAAGCCGCGGTATCATTGCAGCACTGGGGCCAG
ATGGTAAGCCCTCCCGTATCGTAGTTATCTACACGACGGGGAGTCAGGCAACTATGGATGAACGAAATAG
ACAGATCGCTGAGATAGGTGCCTCACTGATTAAGCATTGGTAACTGTCAGACCAAGTTTACTCATATATA
CTTTAGATTGATTTAAAACTTCATTTTTAATTTAAAAGGATCTAGGTGAAGATCCTTTTTGATAATCTCA
TGACCAAAATCCCTTAACGTGAGTTTTCGTTCCACTGAGCGTCAGACCCCGTAGAAAAGATCAAAGGATC
TTCTTGAGATCCTTTTTTTCTGCGCGTAATCTGCTGCTTGCAAACAAAAAAACCACCGCTACCAGCGGTG
GTTTGTTTGCCGGATCAAGAGCTACCAACTCTTTTTCCGAAGGTAACTGGCTTCAGCAGAGCGCAGATAC
CAAATACTGTTCTTCTAGTGTAGCCGTAGTTAGGCCACCACTTCAAGAACTCTGTAGCACCGCCTACATA
CCTCGCTCTGCTAATCCTGTTACCAGTGGCTGCTGCCAGTGGCGATAAGTCGTGTCTTACCGGGTTGGAC
TCAAGACGATAGTTACCGGATAAGGCGCAGCGGTCGGGCTGAACGGGGGGTTCGTGCACACAGCCCAGCT
TGGAGCGAACGACCTACACCGAACTGAGATACCTACAGCGTGAGCTATGAGAAAGCGCCACGCTTCCCGA
AGGGAGAAAGGCGGACAGGTATCCGGTAAGCGGCAGGGTCGGAACAGGAGAGCGCACGAGGGAGCTTCCA
GGGGGAAACGCCTGGTATCTTTATAGTCCTGTCGGGTTTCGCCACCTCTGACTTGAGCGTCGATTTTTGT
GATGCTCGTCAGGGGGGCGGAGCCTATGGAAAAACGCCAGCAACGCGGCCTTTTTACGGTTCCTGGCCTT
TTGCTGGCCTTTTGCTCACATGTCCTGCAGGCAG
Features (pLannotate 1.2.2; 20 found; start..end, strand, type, name):
    137..157     +  protein_bind   attB4: mutant version of attB; core recombination site for the Gateway® BP reaction BP Clonase™
    179..626     +  promoter       hSyn promoter: human synapsin I promoter; confers neuron-specific expression (Kügler et al., 2003)
    627..647     +  protein_bind   attB1: mutant version of attB; core recombination site for the Gateway® BP reaction BP Clonase™
    651..684     +  protein_bind   lox2272: Cre-mediated recombination occurs in the 8-bp core sequence (GGATACTT). lox2272 sites are compatible with each other, but incompatible with loxP or loxN sites (Lee and Saito, 1988). Cre recombinase
    717..750     +  protein_bind   loxP: Cre-mediated recombination occurs in the 8-bp core sequence (GCATACAT). Cre recombinase
    781..1488    -  CDS            mCherry: mCherry is a basic (constitutively fluorescent) red fluorescent protein published in 2004, derived from Discosoma sp.. It is reported to be a very rapidly-maturing monomer with low acid sensitivity.
   1501..1534    -  protein_bind   lox2272: Cre-mediated recombination occurs in the 8-bp core sequence (GGATACTT). lox2272 sites are compatible with each other, but incompatible with loxP or loxN sites (Lee and Saito, 1988). Cre recombinase
   1567..1600    -  protein_bind   loxP: Cre-mediated recombination occurs in the 8-bp core sequence (GCATACAT). Cre recombinase
   1604..1624    -  protein_bind   attB2: mutant version of attB; core recombination site for the Gateway® BP reaction BP Clonase™
   1635..2223    +  misc_feature   WPRE: woodchuck hepatitis virus posttranscriptional regulatory element
   2259..2370    +  polyA_signal   bGH poly(A) signal: bovine growth hormone polyadenylation signal
   2474..2614    +  repeat_region  AAV2 ITR: inverted terminal repeat of adeno-associated virus serotype 2 inverted
   2619..2670    -  misc_feature   bom (fragment): basis of mobility region from pBR322
   2689..3144    +  rep_origin     f1 ori (sequence partly withheld): f1 bacteriophage origin of replication; arrow indicates direction of (+) strand synthesis
   3145..3194    -  misc_feature   bom (fragment): basis of mobility region from pBR322
   3296..3331    -  CDS            rop (fragment): Rop protein, which maintains plasmids at low copy number; rop
   3426..3530    +  promoter       AmpR promoter: bla
   3531..4391    +  CDS            AmpR: β-lactamase; bla; confers resistance to ampicillin, carbenicillin, and related antibiotics
   4562..5150    +  rep_origin     ori: high-copy-number ColE1/pMB1/pBR322/pUC origin of replication
   5212..130     -  repeat_region  AAV2 ITR (across the origin): inverted terminal repeat of adeno-associated virus serotype 2 inverted
