[The description below was written by a language model from this plasmid's Addgene catalogue record and pLannotate feature annotations shown in this document.]
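Description:
hSyn1-DIO-mCherry-CAAX is a 5.2 kb AAV transfer plasmid on a pAAV backbone, designed for Cre-dependent expression of a membrane-targeted red fluorescent protein in neurons. It is propagated in bacteria through a high-copy ColE1/pUC-type origin with ampicillin selection (AmpR under its own bla promoter). An f1 phage origin and small remnants of pBR322 bom and rop sequences are also annotated in the backbone. Two AAV2 inverted terminal repeats flank the expression cassette, one of them spanning the numbering origin of the circular sequence. They allow the intervening DNA to be packaged into recombinant AAV particles when replication and capsid functions are supplied in trans.

Between the ITRs, the human synapsin I promoter provides neuron-restricted transcription. Downstream lies a DIO (double-floxed inverted orientation) cassette, in which the mCherry coding sequence sits on the reverse strand, bracketed by a lox2272/loxP pair on each side in opposing orientations. Without Cre, the reading frame is antisense to the promoter and no protein is made. Cre recombination between compatible sites inverts the cassette, then excises one site of each pair, locking the insert in the sense orientation. The CAAX motif named in the catalogue entry is a prenylation signal that anchors the fluorophore to the membrane; it is not annotated separately in the feature table. A WPRE and a bovine growth hormone polyadenylation signal follow to enhance transcript stability and processing. Gateway attB4, attB1 and attB2 sites around the promoter and the floxed cassette suggest modular Gateway assembly, although the cloning method is recorded as unknown. The construct suits labelling the membranes and fine processes of Cre-defined neuronal populations.
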