Addgene plasmid #223673: hSyn1-DIO-mCherry-CAAX
Purpose: Cre-dependently expresses mCherry-CAAX in neurons
Depositing lab: Jun Nagai. Depositing organization: RIKEN Center for Brain Science. Publication: The astrocytic ensemble acts as a multiday trace to stabilize memory. Dewa KI, Kaseda K, Kuwahara A, Kubotera H, Yamasaki A, Awata N, Komori A, Holtz MA, Kasai A, Skibbe H, Takata N, Yokoyama T, Tsuda M, Numata G, Nakamura S, Takimoto E, Sakamoto M, Ito M, Masuda T, Nagai J. Nature. 2025 Oct 15. doi: 10.1038/s41586-025-09619-2. PubMed 41094146.
Backbone
  Vector backbone: pAAV
  Vector type: AAV, Cre/Lox
Growth in bacteria
  Bacterial resistance: Ampicillin, 100 μg/mL
  Growth temperature: 37°C
  Growth strain: NEB Stable
  Copy number: High Copy
Gene/Insert
  Gene/Insert name: mCherry-CAAX
  Species: Synthetic
  Promoter: hSyn1
  Cloning method: Unknown
Terms and licenses: Academic/Nonprofit Terms; Industry Terms: Not Available to Industry
How to cite: hSyn1-DIO-mCherry-CAAX was a gift from Jun Nagai (Addgene plasmid # 223673 ; http://n2t.net/addgene:223673 ; RRID:Addgene_223673)
